Addgene plasmid #74916: pPB-CAG-aVent1-pgk-hph
Purpose: Mammalian expresion of aVent1
Depositing lab: Jose Silva. Depositing organization: University of Cambridge. Publication: Reprogramming capacity of Nanog is functionally conserved in vertebrates and resides in a unique homeodomain. Theunissen TW, Costa Y, Radzisheuskaya A, van Oosten AL, Lavial F, Pain B, Castro LF, Silva JC. Development. 2011 Nov;138(22):4853-65. doi: 10.1242/dev.068775. PubMed 22028025.
Backbone
  Vector backbone: pPB-CAG
  Vector type: Mammalian Expression
  Selectable markers: Hygromycin
Growth in bacteria
  Bacterial resistance: Ampicillin, 100 μg/mL
  Growth temperature: 37°C
  Growth strain: DH5alpha
  Copy number: Unknown
Gene/Insert
  Gene/Insert name: Vent1
  Promoter: CAG
  Cloning method: Unknown
  Sequencing primers: 5′ unknown; 3′ unknown
Terms and licenses: Academic/Nonprofit Terms; Industry Terms: Not Available to Industry
How to cite: pPB-CAG-aVent1-pgk-hph was a gift from Jose Silva (Addgene plasmid # 74916 ; http://n2t.net/addgene:74916 ; RRID:Addgene_74916)
