[The description below was written by a language model from this plasmid's Addgene catalogue record and pLannotate feature annotations shown in this document.]
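Description:
pPB-CAG-aVent1-pgk-hph is a mammalian expression plasmid built on the pPB-CAG backbone for constitutive expression of the homeodomain transcription factor Vent1. The "a" prefix presumably marks the source species, but the record does not state it. The "PB" in the backbone name suggests a piggyBac transposon vector. However, no piggyBac terminal repeats appear in the feature table, so transposase-mediated integration cannot be confirmed from the annotation alone. In bacteria the plasmid is maintained by a high-copy ColE1/pUC-type origin and selected with ampicillin through the β-lactamase gene. An f1 origin and remnants of pBluescript-type cloning sequence (lac promoter/operator pieces, a lacZα fragment, T3 and T7 promoters) are also present.

The expression unit is driven by the CAG promoter, made up of the CMV immediate-early enhancer, the chicken β-actin promoter and a chimeric β-actin/β-globin intron. Downstream, the insert sits between attB1 and attB2 sites, indicating that it was introduced by Gateway recombination. The only annotation within this interval is a partial match to human LBX2, which most likely reflects homeodomain similarity rather than the true identity of the insert. A bovine growth hormone polyadenylation signal terminates the transcript. A separate cassette in the opposite orientation uses the mouse PGK promoter and PGK poly(A) signal to express the hygromycin resistance gene, allowing selection of stably transfected mammalian cells. Two loxP sites are annotated, one beyond the bGH poly(A) signal and one next to the PGK promoter, which could permit Cre-mediated excision of the intervening sequences. The associated publication concerns the conservation of Nanog's reprogramming capacity across vertebrates, which suggests this construct was used to test a related homeodomain factor in such assays.
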