Features (pLannotate 1.2.2; 29 found; start..end, strand, type, name):
      1..380     +  enhancer       CMV enhancer: human cytomegalovirus immediate early enhancer
    383..658     +  promoter       chicken β-actin promoter: No description available
    659..1667    +  intron         chimeric intron: chimera between introns from chicken β-actin and rabbit β-globin
   1723..1741    -  misc_feature   MCS (fragment): pBluescript multiple cloning site
   1745..1769    +  protein_bind   attB1: mutant version of attB; recombination site for the Gateway® BP reaction BP Clonase™
   2060..2293    +  CDS            LBX2 (fragment): LBX2_HUMAN - Experimental evidence at protein level: Swiss-Prot protein existence level 1. Transcription factor. From Homo sapiens (Human).
   2625..2649    -  protein_bind   attB2: mutant version of attB; recombination site for the Gateway® BP reaction BP Clonase™
   2694..2710    -  protein_bind   lac operator: The lac repressor binds to the lac operator to inhibit transcription in E. coli. This inhibition can be relieved by adding lactose or isopropyl-β-D-thiogalactopyranoside (IPTG). lac repressor encoded by lacI
   2718..2748    -  promoter       lac promoter: promoter for the E. coli lac operon
   2763..2784    -  protein_bind   CAP binding site: CAP binding activates transcription in the presence of cAMP. E. coli catabolite activator protein
   2797..2836    -  CDS            lacI (fragment): lac repressor; lacI; The lac repressor binds to the lac operator to inhibit transcription in E. coli. This inhibition can be relieved by adding lactose or isopropyl-β-D-thiogalactopyranoside (IPTG).
   2850..3074    +  polyA_signal   bGH poly(A) signal: bovine growth hormone polyadenylation signal
   3078..3099    +  promoter       SV40 promoter (fragment): SV40 enhancer and early promoter
   3151..3184    -  protein_bind   loxP: Cre-mediated recombination occurs in the 8-bp core sequence (GCATACAT). Cre recombinase
   3408..3426    -  promoter       T7 promoter: promoter for bacteriophage T7 RNA polymerase
   3434..3589    +  CDS            lacZα (fragment): LacZα fragment of β-galactosidase; lacZ fragment
   3594..4022    +  rep_origin     f1 ori (sequence partly withheld): f1 bacteriophage origin of replication; arrow indicates direction of (+) strand synthesis
   4075..4179    +  promoter       AmpR promoter: bla
   4180..5040    +  CDS            AmpR: β-lactamase; bla; confers resistance to ampicillin, carbenicillin, and related antibiotics
   5211..5799    +  rep_origin     ori: high-copy-number ColE1/pMB1/pBR322/pUC origin of replication
   5982..6074    +  CDS            lacI (fragment): lac repressor; lacI; The lac repressor binds to the lac operator to inhibit transcription in E. coli. This inhibition can be relieved by adding lactose or isopropyl-β-D-thiogalactopyranoside (IPTG).
   6087..6108    +  protein_bind   CAP binding site: CAP binding activates transcription in the presence of cAMP. E. coli catabolite activator protein
   6123..6153    +  promoter       lac promoter: promoter for the E. coli lac operon
   6161..6177    +  protein_bind   lac operator: The lac repressor binds to the lac operator to inhibit transcription in E. coli. This inhibition can be relieved by adding lactose or isopropyl-β-D-thiogalactopyranoside (IPTG). lac repressor encoded by lacI
   6222..6240    +  promoter       T3 promoter: promoter for bacteriophage T3 RNA polymerase
   6566..6776    -  polyA_signal   PGK poly(A) signal (fragment): mouse phosphoglycerate kinase 1 polyadenylation signal
   6780..7805    -  CDS            HygR: aminoglycoside phosphotransferase from E. coli; aph(4)-Ia; confers resistance to hygromycin
   7824..8323    -  promoter       PGK promoter: mouse phosphoglycerate kinase 1 promoter
   8346..8379    -  protein_bind   loxP: Cre-mediated recombination occurs in the 8-bp core sequence (GCATACAT). Cre recombinase
>Addgene plasmid #74916 | pPB-CAG-aVent1-pgk-hph | depositor full sequence | sequence record 146053 | pPB-CAG-aVent1-pgk-hph sequence 8394 bps
GACATTGATTATTGACTAGTTATTAATAGTAATCAATTACGGGGTCATTAGTTCATAGCCCATATATGGA
GTTCCGCGTTACATAACTTACGGTAAATGGCCCGCCTGGCTGACCGCCCAACGACCCCCGCCCATTGACG
TCAATAATGACGTATGTTCCCATAGTAACGCCAATAGGGACTTTCCATTGACGTCAATGGGTGGACTATT
TACGGTAAACTGCCCACTTGGCAGTACATCAAGTGTATCATATGCCAAGTACGCCCCCTATTGACGTCAA
TGACGGTAAATGGCCCGCCTGGCATTATGCCCAGTACATGACCTTATGGGACTTTCCTACTTGGCAGTAC
ATCTACGTATTAGTCATCGCTATTACCATGGGTCGAGGTGAGCCCCACGTTCTGCTTCACTCTCCCCATC
TCCCCCCCCTCCCCACCCCCAATTTTGTATTTATTTATTTTTTAATTATTTTGTGCAGCGATGGGGGCGG
GGGGGGGGGGGGCGCGCGCCAGGCGGGGCGGGGCGGGGCGAGGGGCGGGGCGGGGCGAGGCGGAGAGGTG
CGGCGGCAGCCAATCAGAGCGGCGCGCTCCGAAAGTTTCCTTTTATGGCGAGGCGGCGGCGGCGGCGGCC
CTATAAAAAGCGAAGCGCGCGGCGGGCGGGAGTCGCTGCGTTGCCTTCGCCCCGTGCCCCGCTCCGCGCC
GCCTCGCGCCGCCCGCCCCGGCTCTGACTGACCGCGTTACTCCCACAGGTGAGCGGGCGGGACGGCCCTT
CTCCTCCGGGCTGTAATTAGCGCTTGGTTTAATGACGGCTCGTTTCTTTTCTGTGGCTGCGTGAAAGCCT
TAAAGGGCTCCGGGAGGGCCCTTTGTGCGGGGGGGAGCGGCTCGGGGGGTGCGTGCGTGTGTGTGTGCGT
GGGGAGCGCCGCGTGCGGCCCGCGCTGCCCGGCGGCTGTGAGCGCTGCGGGCGCGGCGCGGGGCTTTGTG
CGCTCCGCGTGTGCGCGAGGGGAGCGCGGCCGGGGGCGGTGCCCCGCGGTGCGGGGGGGCTGCGAGGGGA
ACAAAGGCTGCGTGCGGGGTGTGTGCGTGGGGGGGTGAGCAGGGGGTGTGGGCGCGGCGGTCGGGCTGTA
ACCCCCCCCTGCACCCCCCTCCCCGAGTTGCTGAGCACGGCCCGGCTTCGGGTGCGGGGCTCCGTGCGGG
GCGTGGCGCGGGGCTCGCCGTGCCGGGCGGGGGGTGGCGGCAGGTGGGGGTGCCGGGCGGGGCGGGGCCG
CCTCGGGCCGGGGAGGGCTCGGGGGAGGGGCGCGGCGGCCCCGGAGCGCCGGCGGCTGTCGAGGCGCGGC
GAGCCGCAGCCATTGCCTTTTATGGTAATCGTGCGAGAGGGCGCAGGGACTTCCTTTGTCCCAAATCTGG
CGGAGCCGAAATCTGGGAGGCGCCGCCGCACCCCCTCTAGCGGGCGCGGGCGAAGCGGTGCGGCGCCGGC
AGGAAGGAAATGGGCGGGGAGGGCCTTCGTGCGTCGCCGCGCCGCCGTCCCCTTCTCCATCTCCAGCCTC
GGGGCTGCCGCAGGGGGACGGCTGCCTTCGGGGGGGACGGGGCAGGGCGGGGTTCGGCTTCTGGCGTGTG
ACCGGCGGCTCTAGAGCCTCTGCTAACCATGTTCATGCCTTCTTCTTTTTCCTACAGCTCCTGGGCAACG
TGCTGGTTGTTGTGCTGTCTCATCATTTTGGCAAAGAATTCCTCGACGGTATCGATAAGCTATCACAAGT
TTGTACAAAAAAGCAGGCTTCACCATGACTGCCTGCAAGCTCCCCTTCGCTCTCTCCGTGGAAAACTTGA
TCGGCGCTCGAACTGACCTTGTTCCTGACATCAGAGCTTCCAGCCCCGAATGTCTTCCACCGAAGAAGCG
TCACCTCCTGTTCACCGCCTCGCCGGGCCCGGACGCAAACACTCGGACCGCCGCTCAAGTCGTGCCGCCC
GCCGCTAACGCTCTGCGGAGTGACGGAGAAACGTCTGACGAGGAGGAGGAGATCGACGTCGTTTCCATTG
GGGACGCAGCCTCACCTGCTTCCAGCACGAGTTCAGACCGCTCCAGCCCAGCACCTTCCTGCGACGACAG
CCCGTCTCCCTCCCCGGCAGGCCGCAAGGCACGCACGGCCTTCACCACCGAGCAGGTCATGGCCCTGGAG
GAGCGTTTCCGCCTGCAGAAGTACCTGTCCGCCGCCGACCGGGAAACTCTGGCCAAGGCCACGGGACTGA
CCGACGAGCAGGTCAAGACGTGGTTCCAGAACCGCCGTATGAAGCTGAAGCGCCAGCAGCAAGACTTCGC
CACCTTCCCGCTGCACGCCTCCGTCACCGTGCCCGGGATGCCCGGCTACTCCCCACAGCCCAACCCCTGG
TACGACTCGGCGCACTTCGTCCCGTCCCTCGGCACCGCCGTCTGTGGTCTGCGGCCTCACATGCTGCCTC
AGCCCGCCAACACCGTGACCACCAGCCGTGGGAACAGATACTCACCGTACCCGTCTGCCCGCGTGTCTCC
GTCCGGCCGCAGCCACCCCCAGATGACCAACATGTACATGTCTCCGTACCAGAACAACGTGGCAGGGGCG
CACTACAACAACGTACCCAGCATGAACTTCTAAGACCCAGCTTTCTTGTACAAAGTGGTGATAGCTTGGC
GTAATCATGGTCATAGCTGTTTCCTGTGTGAAATTGTTATCCGCTCACAATTCCACACAACATACGAGCC
GGAAGCATAAAGTGTAAAGCCTGGGGTGCCTAATGAGTGAGCTAACTCACATTAATTGCGTTGCGCTCAC
TGCCCGCTTTCCAGTCGGGAAACCTGTCGTGCCAGCGGATCAGCCTCGACTGTGCCTTCTAGTTGCCAGC
CATCTGTTGTTTGCCCCTCCCCCGTGCCTTCCTTGACCCTGGAAGGTGCCACTCCCACTGTCCTTTCCTA
ATAAAATGAGGAAATTGCATCGCATTGTCTGAGTAGGTGTCATTCTATTCTGGGGGGTGGGGTGGGGCAG
GACAGCAAGGGGGAGGATTGGGAAGACAATAGCAGGCATGCTGGGGATGCGGTGGGCTCTATGGCTTCTG
AGGCGGAAAGAACCAGCTGGGGCTCGAGATCCACTAGTTCTAGCCTCGAGGCTAGAGCGGCCGCGTCGAG
ATAACTTCGTATAATGTATGCTATACGAAGTTATGTTTTGTTACTTTATAGAAGAAATTTTGAGTTTTTG
TTTTTTTTTAATAAATAAATAAACATAAATAAATTGTTTGTTGAATTTATTATTAGTATGTAAGTGTAAA
TATAATAAAACTTAATATCTATTCAAATTAATAAATAAACGTCAATTTTACGCATGATTATCTTTAACGT
ACGTCACAATATGATTATCTTTCTAGGGTTAAAGAGCTCCAATTCGCCCTATAGTGAGTCGTATTACGCG
CGCTCACTGGCCGTCGTTTTACAACGTCGTGACTGGGAAAACCCTGGCGTTACCCAACTTAATCGCCTTG
CAGCACATCCCCCTTTCGCCAGCTGGCGTAATAGCGAAGAGGCCCGCACCGATCGCCCTTCCCAACAGTT
GCGCAGCCTGAATGGCGAATGGG
[124 nt withheld, positions 3594-3717]
C
[91 nt withheld, positions 3719-3809]
A
[49 nt withheld, positions 3811-3859]
CCTTTGACGTTGGAGTCCACGTTCTTT
[37 nt withheld, positions 3887-3923]
ACCCTATCTCGGTCTATTCTTTTGATTTATAAGGGATTTTGCCGATTTCGGCCTATTGGTTAAAAAATGA
GCTGATTTAACAAAAATTTAACGCGAATTTTAACAAAATATTAACGCTTACAATTTAGGTGGCACTTTTC
GGGGAAATGTGCGCGGAACCCCTATTTGTTTATTTTTCTAAATACATTCAAATATGTATCCGCTCATGAG
ACAATAACCCTGATAAATGCTTCAATAATATTGAAAAAGGAAGAGTATGAGTATTCAACATTTCCGTGTC
GCCCTTATTCCCTTTTTTGCGGCATTTTGCCTTCCTGTTTTTGCTCACCCAGAAACGCTGGTGAAAGTAA
AAGATGCTGAAGATCAGTTGGGTGCACGAGTGGGTTACATCGAACTGGATCTCAACAGCGGTAAGATCCT
TGAGAGTTTTCGCCCCGAAGAACGTTTTCCAATGATGAGCACTTTTAAAGTTCTGCTATGTGGCGCGGTA
TTATCCCGTATTGACGCCGGGCAAGAGCAACTCGGTCGCCGCATACACTATTCTCAGAATGACTTGGTTG
AGTACTCACCAGTCACAGAAAAGCATCTTACGGATGGCATGACAGTAAGAGAATTATGCAGTGCTGCCAT
AACCATGAGTGATAACACTGCGGCCAACTTACTTCTGACAACGATCGGAGGACCGAAGGAGCTAACCGCT
TTTTTGCACAACATGGGGGATCATGTAACTCGCCTTGATCGTTGGGAACCGGAGCTGAATGAAGCCATAC
CAAACGACGAGCGTGACACCACGATGCCTGTAGCAATGGCAACAACGTTGCGCAAACTATTAACTGGCGA
ACTACTTACTCTAGCTTCCCGGCAACAATTAATAGACTGGATGGAGGCGGATAAAGTTGCAGGACCACTT
CTGCGCTCGGCCCTTCCGGCTGGCTGGTTTATTGCTGATAAATCTGGAGCCGGTGAGCGTGGGTCTCGCG
GTATCATTGCAGCACTGGGGCCAGATGGTAAGCCCTCCCGTATCGTAGTTATCTACACGACGGGGAGTCA
GGCAACTATGGATGAACGAAATAGACAGATCGCTGAGATAGGTGCCTCACTGATTAAGCATTGGTAACTG
TCAGACCAAGTTTACTCATATATACTTTAGATTGATTTAAAACTTCATTTTTAATTTAAAAGGATCTAGG
TGAAGATCCTTTTTGATAATCTCATGACCAAAATCCCTTAACGTGAGTTTTCGTTCCACTGAGCGTCAGA
CCCCGTAGAAAAGATCAAAGGATCTTCTTGAGATCCTTTTTTTCTGCGCGTAATCTGCTGCTTGCAAACA
AAAAAACCACCGCTACCAGCGGTGGTTTGTTTGCCGGATCAAGAGCTACCAACTCTTTTTCCGAAGGTAA
CTGGCTTCAGCAGAGCGCAGATACCAAATACTGTCCTTCTAGTGTAGCCGTAGTTAGGCCACCACTTCAA
GAACTCTGTAGCACCGCCTACATACCTCGCTCTGCTAATCCTGTTACCAGTGGCTGCTGCCAGTGGCGAT
AAGTCGTGTCTTACCGGGTTGGACTCAAGACGATAGTTACCGGATAAGGCGCAGCGGTCGGGCTGAACGG
GGGGTTCGTGCACACAGCCCAGCTTGGAGCGAACGACCTACACCGAACTGAGATACCTACAGCGTGAGCT
ATGAGAAAGCGCCACGCTTCCCGAAGGGAGAAAGGCGGACAGGTATCCGGTAAGCGGCAGGGTCGGAACA
GGAGAGCGCACGAGGGAGCTTCCAGGGGGAAACGCCTGGTATCTTTATAGTCCTGTCGGGTTTCGCCACC
TCTGACTTGAGCGTCGATTTTTGTGATGCTCGTCAGGGGGGCGGAGCCTATGGAAAAACGCCAGCAACGC
GGCCTTTTTACGGTTCCTGGCCTTTTGCTGGCCTTTTGCTCACATGTTCTTTCCTGCGTTATCCCCTGAT
TCTGTGGATAACCGTATTACCGCCTTTGAGTGAGCTGATACCGCTCGCCGCAGCCGAACGACCGAGCGCA
GCGAGTCAGTGAGCGAGGAAGCGGAAGAGCGCCCAATACGCAAACCGCCTCTCCCCGCGCGTTGGCCGAT
TCATTAATGCAGCTGGCACGACAGGTTTCCCGACTGGAAAGCGGGCAGTGAGCGCAACGCAATTAATGTG
AGTTAGCTCACTCATTAGGCACCCCAGGCTTTACACTTTATGCTTCCGGCTCGTATGTTGTGTGGAATTG
TGAGCGGATAACAATTTCACACAGGAAACAGCTATGACCATGATTACGCCAAGCGCGCAATTAACCCTCA
CTAAAGGGAACAAAAGCTGGGTACCTTAACCCTAGAAAGATAGTCTGCGTAAAATTGACGCATGCATTCT
TGAAATATTGCTCTCTCTTTCTAAATAGCGCGAATCCGTCGCTGTGCATTTAGGACATCTCAGTCGCCGC
TTGGAGCTCCCGTGAGGCGTGCTTGTCAATGCGGTAAGTGTCACTGATTTTGAACTATAACGACCGCGTG
AGTCAAAATGACGCATGATTATCTTTTACGTGACTTTTAAGATTTAACTCATACGATAATTATATTGTTA
TTTCATGTTCTACTTACGTGATAACTTATTATATATATATTTTCTTGTTATAGATATCCAACTATGAAAC
ATTATCATAAAGCAATAGTAAAGAGCCTTCAGTAAAGAGCAGGCATTTATCTAATCCCACCCCACCCCCA
CCCCCGTAGCTCCAATCCTTCCATTCAAAATGTAGGTACTCTGTTCTCACCCTTCTTAACAAAGTATGAC
AGGAAAAAACTTCCATGTGGACATCTTTATTGTTTAATAGATCATCAATTTCTCGACTATTCCTTTGCCC
TCGGACGAGTGCTGGGGCGTCGGTTTCCACTATCGGCGAGTACTTCTACACAGCCATCGGTCCAGACGGC
CGCGCTTCTGCGGGCGATTTGTGTACGCCCGACAGTCCCGGCTCCGGATCGGACGATTGCGTCGCATCGA
CCCTGCGCCCAAGCTGCATCATCGAAATTGCCGTCAACCAAGCTCTGATAGAGTTGGTCAAGACCAATGC
GGAGCATATACGCCCGGAGCCGCGGCGATCCTGCAAGCTCCGGATGCCTCCGCTCGAAGTAGCGCGTCTG
CTGCTCCATACAAGCCAACCACGGCCTCCAGAAGAAGATGTTGGCGACCTCGTATTGGGAATCCCCGAAC
ATCGCCTCGCTCCAGTCAATGACCGCTGTTATGCGGCCATTGTCCGTCAGGACATTGTTGGAGCCGAAAT
CCGCGTGCACGAGGTGCCGGACTTCGGGGCAGTCCTCGGCCCAAAGCATCAGCTCATCGAGAGCCTGCGC
GACGGACGCACTGACGGTGTCGTCCATCACAGTTTGCCAGTGATACACATGGGGATCAGCAATCGCGCAT
ATGAAATCACGCCATGTAGTGTATTGACCGATTCCTTGCGGTCCGAATGGGCCGAACCCGCTCGTCTGGC
TAAGATCGGCCGCAGCGATCGCATCCATGGCCTCCGCGACCGGCTGCAGAACAGCGGGCAGTTCGGTTTC
AGGCAGGTCTTGCAACGTGACACCCTGTGCACGGCGGGAGATGCAATAGGTCAGGCTCTCGCTGAATTCC
CCAATGTCAAGCACTTCCGGAATCGGGAGCGCGGCCGATGCAAAGTGCCGATAAACATAACGATCTTTGT
AGAAACCATCGGCGCAGCTATTTACCCGCAGGACATATCCACGCCCTCCTACATCGAAGCTGAAAGCACG
AGATTCTTCGCCCTCCGAGAGCTGCATCAGGTCGGAGACGCTGTCGAACTTTTCGATCAGAAACTTCTCG
ACAGACGTCGCGGTGAGTTCAGGCTTTTTCATGGTGGCGGCTGGATCGGTCGAAAGGCCCGGAGATGAGG
AAGAGGAGAACAGCGCGGCAGACGTGCGCTTTTGAAGCGTGCGAGAATGCCGGGCCTCCGGAGGACCTTC
GGGCGCCCGCCCCGCCCCTGAGCCCGCCCCTGAGCCCGCCCCCGGACCCACCCCTTCCCAGCCTCTGAGC
CCAGAAAGCGAAGGAGCAAAGCTGCTATTGGCCGCTGCCCCAAAGGCCTACCCGCTTCCATTGCTCAGCG
GTGCTGTCCATCTGCACGAGACTAGTGAGACGTGCTACTTCCATTTGTCACGTCCTGCACGACGCGAGCT
GCGGGGCGGGGGGGAACTTCCTGACTAGGGGAGGAGTAGAAGGTGGCGCGAAGGGGCCACCAAAGAACGG
AGCCGGTTGGCGCCTACCGGTGGATGTGGAATGTGTGCGAGGCCAGAGGCCACTTGTGTAGCGCCAAGTG
CCAGCGGGGCTGCTAAAGCGCATGCTCCAGACTGCCTTGGGAAAAGCGCCTCCCCTACCCGGTAGAATTC
ATCGATGATATCATAACTTCGTATAATGTATGCTATACGAAGTTATGCGGCCCTCGAGGTC
