>Addgene plasmid #74916 | pPB-CAG-aVent1-pgk-hph | depositor partial sequence | sequence record 141627 | insert
ATGACTGCCTGCAAGCTCCCCTTCGCTCTCTCCGTGGAAAACTTGATCGGCGCTCGAACTGACCTTGTTC
CTGACATCAGAGCTTCCAGCCCCGAATGTCTTCCACCGAAGAAGCGTCACCTCCTGTTCACCGCCTCGCC
GGGCCCGGACGCAAACACTCGGACCGCCGCTCAAGTCGTGCCGCCCGCCGCTAACGCTCTGCGGAGTGAC
GGAGAAACGTCTGACGAGGAGGAGGAGATCGACGTCGTTTCCATTGGGGACGCAGCCTCACCTGCTTCCA
GCACGAGTTCAGACCGCTCCAGCCCAGCACCTTCCTGCGACGACAGCCCGTCTCCCTCCCCGGCAGGCCG
CAAGGCACGCACGGCCTTCACCACCGAGCAGGTCATGGCCCTGGAGGAGCGTTTCCGCCTGCAGAAGTAC
CTGTCCGCCGCCGACCGGGAAACTCTGGCCAAGGCCACGGGACTGACCGACGAGCAGGTCAAGACGTGGT
TCCAGAACCGCCGTATGAAGCTGAAGCGCCAGCAGCAAGACTTCGCCACCTTCCCGCTGCACGCCTCCGT
CACCGTGCCCGGGATGCCCGGCTACTCCCCACAGCCCAACCCCTGGTACGACTCGGCGCACTTCGTCCCG
TCCCTCGGCACCGCCGTCTGTGGTCTGCGGCCTCACATGCTGCCTCAGCCCGCCAACACCGTGACCACCA
GCCGTGGGAACAGATACTCACCGTACCCGTCTGCCCGCGTGTCTCCGTCCGGCCGCAGCCACCCCCAGAT
GACCAACATGTACATGTCTCCGTACCAGAACAACGTGGCAGGGGCGCACTACAACAACGTACCCAGCATG
AACTTCTAA
