>Addgene plasmid #74916 | pPB-CAG-aVent1-pgk-hph | addgene partial sequence | sequence record 147214 | BGH-rev 5'-TAGAAGGCACAGTCGAGG-3'
AAGCGGGCAGTGAGCGCAACGCAATTAATGTGAGTTAGCTCACTCATTAGGCACCCCAGGCTTTACACTT
TATGCTTCCGGCTCGTATGTTGTGTGGAATTGTGAGCGGATAACAATTTCACACAGGAAACAGCTATGAC
CATGATTACGCCAAGCTATCACCACTTTGTACAAGAAAGCTGGGTCTTAGAAGTTCATGCTGGGTACGTT
GTTGTAGTGCGCCCCTGCCACGTTGTTCTGGTACGGAGACATGTACATGTTGGTCATCTGGGGGTGGCTG
CGGCCGGACGGAGACACGCGGGCAGACGGGTACGGTGAGTATCTGTTCCCACGGCTGGTGGTCACGGTGT
TGGCGGGCTGAGGCAGCATGTGAGGCCGCAGACCACAGACGGCGGTGCCGAGGGACGGGACGAAGTGCGC
CGAGTCGTACCAGGGGTTGGGCTGTGGGGAGTAGCCGGGCATCCCGGGCACGGTGACGGAGGCGTGCAGC
GGGAAGGTGGCGAAGTCTTGCTGCTGGCGCTTCAGCTTCATACGGCGGTTCTGGAACCACGTCTTGACCT
GCTCGTCGGTCAGTCCCGTGGCCTTGGCCAGAGTTTCCCGGTCGGCGGCGGACAGGTACTTCTGCAGGCG
GAAACGCTCCTCCAGGGCCATGACCTGCTCGGTGGTGAAGGCCGTGCGTGCCTTGCGGCCTGCCGGGGAG
GGAGACGGGCTGTCGTCGCAGGAAGGTGCTGGGCTGGAGCGGTCTGAACTCGTGCTGGAAGCAGGTGAGG
CTGCGTCCCCAATGGAAACGACGTCGATCTCCTCCTCCTCGTCAGACGTTTCTCCGTCACTCCGCAGAGC
GTTAGCGGCGGGCGGCACGACTTGAGCGGCGGTCCGAGTGTTTGCGTCCGGGCCCGGCGAGGCGGTGAAC
AGGAGGTGACGCTTCTTCGGTGGAAGACATTCGGGGCTGGAAGCTCTGATGTCAGGAACAAGGTCAGTTC
GAGCGCCGATCAAGTTTTCCACGG
